>Addgene plasmid #98875 | 3xnls-mNeonGreen | addgene full sequence | sequence record 191007 | Addgene NGS Result
GAATGGGCGGAACTGGGCGGAGTTAGGGGCGGGATGGGCGGAGTTAGGGGCGGGACTATGGTTGCTGACT
AATTGAGATGCATGCTTTGCATACTTCTGCCTGCTGGGGAGCCTGGGGACTTTCCACACCTGGTTGCTGA
CTAATTGAGATGCATGCTTTGCATACTTCTGCCTGCTGGGGAGCCTGGGGACTTTCCACACCCTAACTGA
CACACATTCCACAGCTGGTTCTTTCCGCCTCAGGACTCTTCCTTTTTCAATATTATTGAAGCATTTATCA
GGGTTATTGTCTCATGAGCGGATACATATTTGAATGTATTTAGAAAAATAAACAAATAGGGGTTCCGCGC
ACATTTCCCCGAAAAGTGCCACCTG
[124 nt withheld, positions 376-499]
C
[91 nt withheld, positions 501-591]
A
[49 nt withheld, positions 593-641]
CCTTTGACGTTGGAGTCCACGTTCTTT
[37 nt withheld, positions 669-705]
ACCCTATCTCGGTCTATTCTTTTGATTTATAAGGGATTTTGCCGATTTCGGCCTATTGGTTAAAAAATGA
GCTGATTTAACAAAAATTTAACGCGAATTTTAACAAAATATTAACGCTTACAATTTACGCCTTAAGATAC
ATTGATGAGTTTGGACAAACCACAACTAGAATGCAGTGAAAAAAATGCTTTATTTGTGAAATTTGTGATG
CTATTGCTTTATTTGTAACCATTATAAGCTGCAATAAACAAGTTAACAACAACAATTGCATTCATTTTAT
GTTTCAGGTTCAGGGGGAGGTGTGGGAGGTTTTTTAAAGCAAGTAAAACCTCTACAAATGTGGTATGGCT
GATTATGATCTAGAGTCGCGGCCGCTTTACTTGTACAGCTCGTCCATGCCCATCACATCGGTAAAGGCCT
TTTGCCACTCCTTGAAGTTGAGCTCGGTCTTGGAGTGCTTGAGCTCCGTCTTACGGAACACGTACATCGG
CTGGTTCTTCAGATAGTTAGCCGCCATTGGCTTGGCAAAGGTGTAGGTGGTCCGCGCAGTGCTCCGGTAG
CGCTTGCCATTTCCAGTGGTGTAACTCCACTTAAAGGTACTGATGATGGTTTTGTCGTTGGGGTAAGTCT
TCTTCGACCTGCACCAGTCCGCAGCGGTCAGCGAGTTGGTCATCACAGGACCGTCAGCAGGGAAACCAGT
CCCCTTCACCTGGGCCTCTCCTTTGATGTGGCTTCCCTCGTAGGTGTAGCGGTAGTTAACAGTAAGGGAG
GCACCATCTTCAAACTGCATTGTGCGATGGACTTGGTAGCCGGAGCCATCTACCATGGCGGCCTGGAAAG
GCGACATCCCGTCAGGGTAGGGCAGGTACTGATGGAAGCCATACCCGATATGAGGGACCAGAATCCAGGG
GGAGAACTGGAGGTCACCCTTGGTGGACTTCAGGTTTAACTCCTCATAACCATCATTTGGATTGCCGGTG
CCCTGACCCACCATGTCAAAGTCCACACCGTTGATGGAGCCAAAGATGTGTAACTCATGTGTCGCTGGGA
GAGAGGCCATGTTATCCTCCTCGCCCTTGCTCACCATGGTGGCGACCGGTGATCCCACTTTCCGTTTCTT
TTTGGGATCGACCTTACGCTTTTTCTTCGGGTCTACCTTTCTCTTCTTTTTTGGATCTGATCCCATGGTG
GGAATTCGAAGCTTGAGCTCGAGATCTGAGTCCGGTAGCGCTAGCGGATCTGACGGTTCACTAAACCAGC
TCTGCTTATATAGACCTCCCACCGTACACGCCTACCGCCCATTTGCGTCAATGGGGCGGAGTTGTTACGA
CATTTTGGAAAGTCCCGTTGATTTTGGTGCCAAAACAAACTCCCATTGACGTCAATGGGGTGGAGACTTG
GAAATCCCCGTGAGTCAAACCGCTATCCACGCCCATTGATGTACTGCCAAAACCGCATCACCATGGTAAT
AGCGATGACTAATACGTAGATGTACTGCCAAGTAGGAAAGTCCCATAAGGTCATGTACTGGGCATAATGC
CAGGCGGGCCATTTACCGTCATTGACGTCAATAGGGGGCGTACTTGGCATATGATACACTTGATGTACTG
CCAAGTGGGCAGTTTACCGTAAATACTCCACCCATTGACGTCAATGGAAAGTCCCTATTGGCGTTACTAT
GGGAACATACGTCATTATTGACGTCAATGGGCGGGGGTCGTTGGGCGGTCAGCCAGGCGGGCCATTTACC
GTAAGTTATGTAACGCGGAACTCCATATATGGGCTATGAACTAATGACCCCGTAATTGATTACTATTAAT
AACTAATGCATGGCGGTAATACGGTTATCCACAGAATCAGGGGATAACGCAGGAAAGAACATGTGAGCAA
AAGGCCAGCAAAAGGCCAGGAACCGTAAAAAGGCCGCGTTGCTGGCGTTTTTCCATAGGCTCCGCCCCCC
TGACGAGCATCACAAAAATCGACGCTCAAGTCAGAGGTGGCGAAACCCGACAGGACTATAAAGATACCAG
GCGTTTCCCCCTGGAAGCTCCCTCGTGCGCTCTCCTGTTCCGACCCTGCCGCTTACCGGATACCTGTCCG
CCTTTCTCCCTTCGGGAAGCGTGGCGCTTTCTCATAGCTCACGCTGTAGGTATCTCAGTTCGGTGTAGGT
CGTTCGCTCCAAGCTGGGCTGTGTGCACGAACCCCCCGTTCAGCCCGACCGCTGCGCCTTATCCGGTAAC
TATCGTCTTGAGTCCAACCCGGTAAGACACGACTTATCGCCACTGGCAGCAGCCACTGGTAACAGGATTA
GCAGAGCGAGGTATGTAGGCGGTGCTACAGAGTTCTTGAAGTGGTGGCCTAACTACGGCTACACTAGAAG
AACAGTATTTGGTATCTGCGCTCTGCTGAAGCCAGTTACCTTCGGAAAAAGAGTTGGTAGCTCTTGATCC
GGCAAACAAACCACCGCTGGTAGCGGTGGTTTTTTTGTTTGCAAGCAGCAGATTACGCGCAGAAAAAAAG
GATCTCAAGAAGATCCTTTGATCTTTTCTACGGGGTCTGACGCTCAGTGGAACGAAAACTCACGTTAAGG
GATTTTGGTCATGAGATTATCAAAAAGGATCTTCACCTAGATCCTTTTAAATTAAAAATGAAGTTTTAAA
TCAATCTAAAGTATATATGAGTAACCTGAGGCTATGGCAGGGCCTGCCGCCCCGACGTTGGCTGCGAGCC
CTGGGCCTTCACCCGAACTTGGGGGGTGGGGTGGGGAAAAGGAAGAAACGCGGGCGTATTGGCCCCAATG
GGGTCTCGGTGGGGTATCGACAGAGTGCCAGCCCTGGGACCGAACCCCGCGTTTATGAACAAACGACCCA
ACACCGTGCGTTTTATTCTGTCTTTTTATTGCCGTCATAGCGCGGGTTCCTTCCGGTATTGTCTCCTTCC
GTGTTTCAGTTAGCCTCCCCCTAGGGTGGGCGAAGAACTCCAGCATGAGATCCCCGCGCTGGAGGATCAT
CCAGCCGGCGTCCCGGAAAACGATTCCGAAGCCCAACCTTTCATAGAAGGCGGCGGTGGAATCGAAATCT
CGTGATGGCAGGTTGGGCGTCGCTTGGTCGGTCATTTCGAACCCCAGAGTCCCGCTCAGAAGAACTCGTC
AAGAAGGCGATAGAAGGCGATGCGCTGCGAATCGGGAGCGGCGATACCGTAAAGCACGAGGAAGCGGTCA
GCCCATTCGCCGCCAAGCTCTTCAGCAATATCACGGGTAGCCAACGCTATGTCCTGATAGCGGTCCGCCA
CACCCAGCCGGCCACAGTCGATGAATCCAGAAAAGCGGCCATTTTCCACCATGATATTCGGCAAGCAGGC
ATCGCCATGGGTCACGACGAGATCCTCGCCGTCGGGCATGCTCGCCTTGAGCCTGGCGAACAGTTCGGCT
GGCGCGAGCCCCTGATGCTCTTCGTCCAGATCATCCTGATCGACAAGACCGGCTTCCATCCGAGTACGTG
CTCGCTCGATGCGATGTTTCGCTTGGTGGTCGAATGGGCAGGTAGCCGGATCAAGCGTATGCAGCCGCCG
CATTGCATCAGCCATGATGGATACTTTCTCGGCAGGAGCAAGGTGAGATGACAGGAGATCCTGCCCCGGC
ACTTCGCCCAATAGCAGCCAGTCCCTTCCCGCTTCAGTGACAACGTCGAGCACAGCTGCGCAAGGAACGC
CCGTCGTGGCCAGCCACGATAGCCGCGCTGCCTCGTCTTGCAGTTCATTCAGGGCACCGGACAGGTCGGT
CTTGACAAAAAGAACCGGGCGCCCCTGCGCTGACAGCCGGAACACGGCGGCATCAGAGCAGCCGATTGTC
TGTTGTGCCCAGTCATAGCCGAATAGCCTCTCCACCCAAGCGGCCGGAGAACCTGCGTGCAATCCATCTT
GTTCAATCATGCGAAACGATCCTCATCCTGTCTCTTGATCGATCTTTGCAAAAGCCTAGGCCTCCAAAAA
AGCCTCCTCACTACTTCTGGAATAGCTCAGAGGCCGAGGCGGCCTCGGCCTCTGCATAAATAAAAAAAAT
TAGTCAGCCATGGGGCGGA
Features (pLannotate 1.2.2; 15 found; start..end, strand, type, name):
    245..349     -  promoter       AmpR promoter: bla
    376..804     +  rep_origin     f1 ori (sequence partly withheld): f1 bacteriophage origin of replication; arrow indicates direction of (+) strand synthesis
    838..959     -  polyA_signal   SV40 poly(A) signal: SV40 polyadenylation signal
    982..1065    -  CDS            large T antigen (fragment): large T antigen from SV40 (simian virus 40)
   1085..1792    -  CDS            mNeonGreen: mNeonGreen is a basic (constitutively fluorescent) green/yellow fluorescent protein published in 2013, derived from Branchiostoma lanceolatum. It is reported to be a very rapidly-maturing monomer with moderate acid sensitivity.
   1859..1879    -  CDS            SV40 NLS: nuclear localization signal of SV40 (simian virus 40) large T antigen
   1897..1940    -  misc_feature   MCS (fragment): multiple cloning site
   1963..2166    -  promoter       CMV promoter: human cytomegalovirus (CMV) immediate early promoter
   2167..2470    -  enhancer       CMV enhancer: human cytomegalovirus immediate early enhancer
   2645..3233    -  rep_origin     ori: high-copy-number ColE1/pMB1/pBR322/pUC origin of replication
   3455..3471    +  polyA_signal   bGH poly(A) signal (fragment): bovine growth hormone polyadenylation signal
   3562..3609    -  polyA_signal   HSV TK poly(A) signal: herpes simplex virus thymidine kinase polyadenylation signal (Cole and Stacy, 1985)
   3668..3820    -  CDS            ble (fragment): BLE_KLEPN - Experimental evidence at protein level: Swiss-Prot protein existence level 1. Binding protein with a strong affinity to the bleomycin family of antibiotics. Binds to CL990; an antimitotic-antibiotic compound. From Klebsiella pneumoniae.
   3841..4635    -  CDS            NeoR/KanR: aminoglycoside phosphotransferase from Tn5; aph(3')-II (or nptII); confers resistance to neomycin, kanamycin, and G418 (Geneticin®)
   4670..243     -  promoter       SV40 promoter (across the origin): SV40 enhancer and early promoter
