[The description below was written by a language model from this plasmid's Addgene catalogue record and pLannotate feature annotations shown in this document.]
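Description:
3xnls-mNeonGreen is a mammalian expression plasmid of about 4.8 kb built on the Clontech pEGFP-N1 backbone, designed to mark the cell nucleus with a bright green/yellow fluorescent protein. It is maintained in E. coli as a high-copy plasmid through a ColE1/pUC-type origin and selected with kanamycin. The resistance gene is the Tn5 aminoglycoside phosphotransferase (NeoR/KanR), which sits downstream of both a bacterial bla-type promoter and the SV40 enhancer/early promoter and is followed by the HSV TK polyadenylation signal. The same cassette can therefore also confer G418 resistance in mammalian cells. An f1 origin is present as well. The short ble and bGH poly(A) fragments flagged by the annotation appear to be backbone remnants rather than functional parts.

The payload is a synthetic triple nuclear localization signal (3xNLS) fused in frame to mNeonGreen, with the fluorescent protein at the C-terminal end of the NLS module. Expression is driven by the human CMV immediate-early enhancer and promoter and terminated by the SV40 polyadenylation signal. The automated feature table explicitly labels only one SV40 large T antigen NLS copy upstream of mNeonGreen, plus a small large T antigen fragment just downstream of it. It does not resolve three repeats, so the triple arrangement rests on the catalogue entry. The exact cloning sites are not recorded. The NLS repeats direct the constitutively fluorescent, monomeric mNeonGreen into the nucleus, so transfected cells show nuclear labelling. According to the record, the plasmid is used for in vivo visualization of the nucleus, including as a compartment reference in colocalization studies.
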