Addgene plasmid #98875: 3xnls-mNeonGreen
Purpose: In vivo visualization of the nucleus (can be used for colocalization studies)
Depositing lab: Dorus Gadella. Publication: Robust and Bright Genetically Encoded Fluorescent Markers for Highlighting Structures and Compartments in Mammalian Cells. Chertkova AO, Mastop M, Postma M, van Bommel N, van der Niet S, Batenburg KL, Joosen L, Gadella TWJ, Okada Y, Goedhart J. bioRxiv (2020) 160374; doi: https://doi.org/10.1101/160374.
Backbone
  Vector backbone: pEGFP-N1
  Backbone manufacturer: Clontech
  Vector type: Mammalian Expression
Growth in bacteria
  Bacterial resistance: Kanamycin, 50 μg/mL
  Growth temperature: 37°C
  Growth strain: DH5alpha
  Copy number: High Copy
Gene/Insert
  Gene/Insert name: 3xNLS
  Species: Synthetic
  Promoter: CMV
  Tag / fusion protein: mNeonGreen (C terminal on insert)
  Cloning method: Restriction Enzyme; 5′ cloning site unknown (unknown if destroyed); 3′ cloning site unknown (unknown if destroyed)
Terms and licenses: Academic/Nonprofit Terms; Industry Terms: Not Available to Industry
How to cite: 3xnls-mNeonGreen was a gift from Dorus Gadella (Addgene plasmid # 98875 ; http://n2t.net/addgene:98875 ; RRID:Addgene_98875)
